Addgene plasmid #155851: PRPF40A
Purpose: For use in RBP tethering screen
Depositing lab: Eugene Yeo. Depositing organization: University of California, San Diego (UCSD). Publication: Large-scale tethered function assays identify factors that regulate mRNA stability and translation. Luo EC, Nathanson JL, Tan FE, Schwartz JL, Schmok JC, Shankar A, Markmiller S, Yee BA, Sathe S, Pratt GA, Scaletta DB, Ha Y, Hill DE, Aigner S, Yeo GW. Nat Struct Mol Biol. 2020 Oct;27(10):989-1000. doi: 10.1038/s41594-020-0477-6. Epub 2020 Aug 17. PubMed 32807991.
Backbone
  Vector backbone: E2.pEF5-DEST-FL-V5-MCP
  Backbone size w/o insert (bp): 7357
  Vector type: Mammalian Expression
Growth in bacteria
  Bacterial resistance: Ampicillin, 100 μg/mL
  Growth temperature: 37°C
  Growth strain: DH5alpha
  Copy number: High Copy
Gene/Insert
  Gene/Insert name: PRPF40A (alt name: Accession: BC027178.1)
  Species: H. sapiens (human)
  Insert size (bp): 648
  Mutation: none
  Entrez Gene: PRPF40A (a.k.a. FBP-11, FBP11, FLAF1, FNBP3, HIP-10, HIP10, HYPA, NY-REN-6, Prp40)
  Promoter: EF-1a
  Tag / fusion protein: V5-MCP (C terminal on backbone)
  Cloning method: Gateway Cloning
  Sequencing primers: 5′ TAATACGACTCACTATAGGG; 3′ gctcgagtctagagggc
Resource information
  A portion of this plasmid was derived from a plasmid made by: DNASU Plasmid Repository Center for Personalized Diagnostics Biodesign Institute
Terms and licenses: Academic/Nonprofit Terms; Industry Terms: Not Available to Industry
How to cite: PRPF40A was a gift from Eugene Yeo (Addgene plasmid # 155851 ; http://n2t.net/addgene:155851 ; RRID:Addgene_155851)
