[The description below was written by a language model from this plasmid's Addgene catalogue record and pLannotate feature annotations shown in this document.]
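Description:
PRPF40A is a mammalian expression plasmid built by Gateway recombination into the E2.pEF5-DEST-FL-V5-MCP destination backbone, made for use in a large-scale RNA-binding protein tethering screen. It is propagated in E. coli as a high-copy plasmid through a ColE1/pUC-type origin and selected with ampicillin via the β-lactamase gene. A partial f1 origin and remnants of lac regulatory sequence are also annotated in the backbone.

The payload is a human PRPF40A open reading frame of about 650 bp, annotated as a fragment of the full-length protein and recorded as unmutated relative to its source cDNA clone. It sits between attB1 and attB2 sites left by Gateway cloning and is driven by the strong constitutive EF-1α promoter. A T7 promoter lies just upstream. Downstream of attB2, the backbone supplies a C-terminal V5 epitope tag followed by the bacteriophage MS2 coat protein (MCP), and the unit ends in a bGH polyadenylation signal. MCP binds MS2 stem-loop RNA structures, so the fusion can be recruited to a reporter transcript carrying such hairpins. This lets the effect of tethered PRPF40A on mRNA stability or translation be measured, while V5 allows detection of the fusion protein.

The backbone also carries an FRT site directly upstream of a hygromycin resistance coding sequence with an SV40 poly(A) signal. This arrangement is typical of FLP-mediated integration systems, although the record does not describe that use. The sequenced record is 7,006 nt, shorter than the sum of the listed backbone and insert sizes, as expected when the Gateway cassette is replaced by the insert.
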