Features (pLannotate 1.2.2; 24 found; start..end, strand, type, name):
      1..1179    +  promoter       EF-1α promoter: strong constitutive promoter for human elongation factor EF-1α
   1196..1214    +  promoter       T7 promoter: promoter for bacteriophage T7 RNA polymerase
   1294..1311    +  protein_bind   attB1 (fragment): mutant version of attB; core recombination site for the Gateway® BP reaction BP Clonase™
   1317..1961    +  CDS            PRPF40A (fragment): PR40A_HUMAN - Also known as FBP11, FLAF1, FNBP3, HIP10, HYPA. Experimental evidence at protein level: Swiss-Prot protein existence level 1. Binds to WASL/N-WASP and suppresses its translocation from the nucleus to the cytoplasm, thereby inhibiting its cytoplasmic function (By similarity). Plays a role in the regulation of cell morphology and cytoskeletal organization. Required in the control of cell shape and migration. May play a role in cytokinesis. May be involved in pre-mRNA splicing. From Homo sapiens (Human).
   1963..1987    -  protein_bind   attB2: mutant version of attB; recombination site for the Gateway® BP reaction BP Clonase™
   2112..2153    +  CDS            V5 tag: epitope tag from simian virus 5
   2166..2552    +  CDS            MS2: bacteriophage MS2 coat protein binds to a specific stem-loop structure in the viral RNA (Peabody, 1993)
   2614..2838    +  polyA_signal   bGH poly(A) signal: bovine growth hormone polyadenylation signal
   2842..2863    +  promoter       SV40 promoter (fragment): SV40 enhancer and early promoter
   2884..3117    +  rep_origin     f1 ori (fragment) (sequence partly withheld): f1 bacteriophage origin of replication; arrow indicates direction of (+) strand synthesis
   3122..3169    +  protein_bind   FRT: FLP-mediated recombination occurs in the 8-bp core sequence TCTAGAAA (Turan and Bode, 2011). FLP recombinase from the Saccharomyces cerevisiae 2μ plasmid
   3177..4199    +  CDS            HygR: aminoglycoside phosphotransferase from E. coli; aph(4)-Ia; confers resistance to hygromycin
   4209..4334    +  CDS            ble (fragment): BLE_KLEPN - Experimental evidence at protein level: Swiss-Prot protein existence level 1. Binding protein with a strong affinity to the bleomycin family of antibiotics. Binds to CL990; an antimitotic-antibiotic compound. From Klebsiella pneumoniae.
   4329..4450    +  polyA_signal   SV40 poly(A) signal: SV40 polyadenylation signal
   4523..4539    -  protein_bind   lac operator: The lac repressor binds to the lac operator to inhibit transcription in E. coli. This inhibition can be relieved by adding lactose or isopropyl-β-D-thiogalactopyranoside (IPTG). lac repressor encoded by lacI
   4547..4577    -  promoter       lac promoter: promoter for the E. coli lac operon
   4592..4613    -  protein_bind   CAP binding site: CAP binding activates transcription in the presence of cAMP. E. coli catabolite activator protein
   4626..4718    -  CDS            lacI (fragment): lac repressor; lacI; The lac repressor binds to the lac operator to inhibit transcription in E. coli. This inhibition can be relieved by adding lactose or isopropyl-β-D-thiogalactopyranoside (IPTG).
   4901..5489    -  rep_origin     ori: high-copy-number ColE1/pMB1/pBR322/pUC origin of replication
   5660..6520    -  CDS            AmpR: β-lactamase; bla; confers resistance to ampicillin, carbenicillin, and related antibiotics
   6521..6625    -  promoter       AmpR promoter: bla
   6684..6736    -  misc_feature   bom (fragment): basis of mobility region from pBR322
   6891..6909    +  enhancer       CMV enhancer (fragment): human cytomegalovirus immediate early enhancer
   6934..7000    +  CDS            small t antigen (fragment): SV40 (simian virus 40) small t antigen
>Addgene plasmid #155851 | PRPF40A | addgene full sequence | sequence record 376028 | Addgene NGS Result
GGCTCCGGTGCCCGTCAGTGGGCAGAGCGCACATCGCCCACAGTCCCCGAGAAGTTGGGGGGAGGGGTCG
GCAATTGAACCGGTGCCTAGAGAAGGTGGCGCGGGGTAAACTGGGAAAGTGATGTCGTGTACTGGCTCCG
CCTTTTTCCCGAGGGTGGGGGAGAACCGTATATAAGTGCAGTAGTCGCCGTGAACGTTCTTTTTCGCAAC
GGGTTTGCCGCCAGAACACAGGTAAGTGCCGTGTGTGGTTCCCGCGGGCCTGGCCTCTTTACGGGTTATG
GCCCTTGCGTGCCTTGAATTACTTCCACCTGGCTGCAGTACGTGATTCTTGATCCCGAGCTTCGGGTTGG
AAGTGGGTGGGAGAGTTCGAGGCCTTGCGCTTAAGGAGCCCCTTCGCCTCGTGCTTGAGTTGAGGCCTGG
CCTGGGCGCTGGGGCCGCCGCGTGCGAATCTGGTGGCACCTTCGCGCCTGTCTCGCTGCTTTCGATAAGT
CTCTAGCCATTTAAAATTTTTGATGACCTGCTGCGACGCTTTTTTTCTGGCAAGATAGTCTTGTAAATGC
GGGCCAAGATCTGCACACTGGTATTTCGGTTTTTGGGGCCGCGGGCGGCGACGGGGCCCGTGCGTCCCAG
CGCACATGTTCGGCGAGGCGGGGCCTGCGAGCGCGGCCACCGAGAATCGGACGGGGGTAGTCTCAAGCTG
GCCGGCCTGCTCTGGTGCCTGGCCTCGCGCCGCCGTGTATCGCCCCGCCCTGGGCGGCAAGGCTGGCCCG
GTCGGCACCAGTTGCGTGAGCGGAAAGATGGCCGCTTCCCGGCCCTGCTGCAGGGAGCTCAAAATGGAGG
ACGCGGCGCTCGGGAGAGCGGGCGGGTGAGTCACCCACACAAAGGAAAAGGGCCTTTCCGTCCTCAGCCG
TCGCTTCATGTGACTCCACGGAGTACCGGGCGCCGTCCAGGCACCTCGATTAGTTCTCGAGCTTTTGGAG
TACGTCGTCTTTAGGTTGGGGGGAGGGGTTTTATGCGATGGAGTTTCCCCACACTGAGTGGGTGGAGACT
GAAGTTAGGCCAGCTTGGCACTTGATGTAATTCTCCTTGGAATTTGCCCTTTTTGAGTTTGGATCTTGGT
TCATTCTCAAGCCTCAGACAGTGGTTCAAAGTTTTTTTCTTCCATTTCAGGTGTCGTGAGGAATTAGCTT
GGTACTAATACGACTCACTATAGGGAGACCCAAGCTGGCTAGGTAAGCTTGGTACCGAGCTCGGATCCAC
TAGTCCAGTGTGGTGGAATTCTGCAGATATCAACAAGTTTGTACAAAAAAGTTGGCATGAAACGAAAAGA
ATCTGCATTTAAGAGTATGTTAAAACAAGCTGCTCCTCCGATAGAATTGGATGCTGTCTGGGAAGATATC
CGTGAGAGATTTGTAAAAGAGCCAGCATTTGAGGACATAACTCTAGAATCTGAAAGAAAACGAATATTTA
AAGATTTTATGCATGTGCTTGAGCATGAATGTCAGCATCATCATTCAAAGAACAAGAAACATTCTAAGAA
ATCTAAAAAACATCATAGGAAACGTTCCCGCTCTCGATCGGGGTCAGATTCAGATGATGATGATAGCCAT
TCAAAGAAAAAAAGACAGCGATCAGAGTCTCGTTCTGCTTCAGAACATTCTTCTAGTGCAGAGTCTGAGA
GAAGTTATAAAAAGTCAAAAAAGCATAAGAAGAAAAGTAAGAAGAGGAGACATAAATCTGACTCTCCAGA
ATCCGATGCTGAGCGAGAGAAGGATAAAAAAGAAAAAGATCGGGAAAGTGAAAAAGACAGAACTAGACAA
AGATCAGAATCAAAACACAAATCGCCTAAGAAAAAGACTGGAAAGGATTCTGGTAATTGGGATACTTCTG
GCAGCGAACTGAGTGAAGGGGAATTGGAAAAGCGCAGAAGAACCCTTTTGGAGCAACTGGATGATGATCA
ATACCCAACTTTCTTGTACAAAGTGGTTGATATCCAGCACAGTGGCGGCCGCTCGAGTCTAGAGGGCCCG
CGGTTCGAAACCAGCGGAGGCGGCGGAAGCGGGGGAGGAGGCAGCGGCGGAGGCGGCAGCGGGGGCGGCG
GAAGCGCTACCGGTAAGCCTATCCCTAACCCTCTCCTCGGTCTCGATTCTACGCGTACCGGTATGGCTTC
TAACTTTACTCAGTTCGTTCTCGTCGACAATGGCGGAACTGGCGACGTGACTGTCGCCCCAAGCAACTTC
GCTAACGGGGTCGCTGAATGGATCAGCTCTAACTCGCGATCACAGGCTTACAAAGTAACCTGTAGCGTTC
GTCAGAGCTCTGCGCAGAATCGCAAATACACCATCAAAGTCGAGGTGCCTAAAGTGGCAACCCAGACTGT
TGGTGGTGAAGAGCTTCCTGTAGCCGGATGGAGATCTTACTTAAATATGGAACTAACCATTCCAATTTTC
GCCACGAATTCCGACTGCGAGCTTATTGTTAAGGCAATGCAAGGTCTCCTAAAAGATGGAAACCCGATTC
CCTCGGCCATCGCGGCCAACTCCGGCATCTACGGAGGTGGAGGTGGATCTCGTACGGGTTAGTAATGAGT
TTAAACCCGCTGATCAGCCTCGACTGTGCCTTCTAGTTGCCAGCCATCTGTTGTTTGCCCCTCCCCCGTG
CCTTCCTTGACCCTGGAAGGTGCCACTCCCACTGTCCTTTCCTAATAAAATGAGGAAATTGCATCGCATT
GTCTGAGTAGGTGTCATTCTATTCTGGGGGGTGGGGTGGGGCAGGACAGCAAGGGGGAGGATTGGGAAGA
CAATAGCAGGCATGCTGGGGATGCGGTGGGCTCTATGGCTTCTGAGGCGGAAAGAACCAGCTGGGGCTCT
AGGGGGTATCCCC
[124 nt withheld, positions 2884-3007]
C
[91 nt withheld, positions 3009-3099]
AGGGTGATGGTTCACGTACCTAGAAGTTCCTATTCCGAAGTTCCTATTCTCTAGAAAGTATAGGAACTTC
CTTGGCCAAAAAGCCTGAACTCACCGCGACGTCTGTCGAGAAGTTTCTGATCGAAAAGTTCGACAGCGTC
TCCGACCTGATGCAGCTCTCGGAGGGCGAAGAATCTCGTGCTTTCAGCTTCGATGTAGGAGGGCGTGGAT
ATGTCCTGCGGGTAAATAGCTGCGCCGATGGTTTCTACAAAGATCGTTATGTTTATCGGCACTTTGCATC
GGCCGCGCTCCCGATTCCGGAAGTGCTTGACATTGGGGAATTCAGCGAGAGCCTGACCTATTGCATCTCC
CGCCGTGCACAGGGTGTCACGTTGCAAGACCTGCCTGAAACCGAACTGCCCGCTGTTCTGCAGCCGGTCG
CGGAGGCCATGGATGCGATCGCTGCGGCCGATCTTAGCCAGACGAGCGGGTTCGGCCCATTCGGACCGCA
AGGAATCGGTCAATACACTACATGGCGTGATTTCATATGCGCGATTGCTGATCCCCATGTGTATCACTGG
CAAACTGTGATGGACGACACCGTCAGTGCGTCCGTCGCGCAGGCTCTCGATGAGCTGATGCTTTGGGCCG
AGGACTGCCCCGAAGTCCGGCACCTCGTGCACGCGGATTTCGGCTCCAACAATGTCCTGACGGACAATGG
CCGCATAACAGCGGTCATTGACTGGAGCGAGGCGATGTTCGGGGATTCCCAATACGAGGTCGCCAACATC
TTCTTCTGGAGGCCGTGGTTGGCTTGTATGGAGCAGCAGACGCGCTACTTCGAGCGGAGGCATCCGGAGC
TTGCAGGATCGCCGCGGCTCCGGGCGTATATGCTCCGCATTGGTCTTGACCAACTCTATCAGAGCTTGGT
TGACGGCAATTTCGATGATGCAGCTTGGGCGCAGGGTCGATGCGACGCAATCGTCCGATCCGGAGCCGGG
ACTGTCGGGCGTACACAAATCGCCCGCAGAAGCGCGGCCGTCTGGACCGATGGCTGTGTAGAAGTACTCG
CCGATAGTGGAAACCGACGCCCCAGCACTCGTCCGAGGGCAAAGGAATAGCACGTACTACGAGATTTCGA
TTCCACCGCCGCCTTCTATGAAAGGTTGGGCTTCGGAATCGTTTTCCGGGACGCCGGCTGGATGATCCTC
CAGCGCGGGGATCTCATGCTGGAGTTCTTCGCCCACCCCAACTTGTTTATTGCAGCTTATAATGGTTACA
AATAAAGCAATAGCATCACAAATTTCACAAATAAAGCATTTTTTTCACTGCATTCTAGTTGTGGTTTGTC
CAAACTCATCAATGTATCTTATCATGTCTGTATACCGTCGACCTCTAGCTAGAGCTTGGCGTAATCATGG
TCATAGCTGTTTCCTGTGTGAAATTGTTATCCGCTCACAATTCCACACAACATACGAGCCGGAAGCATAA
AGTGTAAAGCCTGGGGTGCCTAATGAGTGAGCTAACTCACATTAATTGCGTTGCGCTCACTGCCCGCTTT
CCAGTCGGGAAACCTGTCGTGCCAGCTGCATTAATGAATCGGCCAACGCGCGGGGAGAGGCGGTTTGCGT
ATTGGGCGCTCTTCCGCTTCCTCGCTCACTGACTCGCTGCGCTCGGTCGTTCGGCTGCGGCGAGCGGTAT
CAGCTCACTCAAAGGCGGTAATACGGTTATCCACAGAATCAGGGGATAACGCAGGAAAGAACATGTGAGC
AAAAGGCCAGCAAAAGGCCAGGAACCGTAAAAAGGCCGCGTTGCTGGCGTTTTTCCATAGGCTCCGCCCC
CCTGACGAGCATCACAAAAATCGACGCTCAAGTCAGAGGTGGCGAAACCCGACAGGACTATAAAGATACC
AGGCGTTTCCCCCTGGAAGCTCCCTCGTGCGCTCTCCTGTTCCGACCCTGCCGCTTACCGGATACCTGTC
CGCCTTTCTCCCTTCGGGAAGCGTGGCGCTTTCTCATAGCTCACGCTGTAGGTATCTCAGTTCGGTGTAG
GTCGTTCGCTCCAAGCTGGGCTGTGTGCACGAACCCCCCGTTCAGCCCGACCGCTGCGCCTTATCCGGTA
ACTATCGTCTTGAGTCCAACCCGGTAAGACACGACTTATCGCCACTGGCAGCAGCCACTGGTAACAGGAT
TAGCAGAGCGAGGTATGTAGGCGGTGCTACAGAGTTCTTGAAGTGGTGGCCTAACTACGGCTACACTAGA
AGAACAGTATTTGGTATCTGCGCTCTGCTGAAGCCAGTTACCTTCGGAAAAAGAGTTGGTAGCTCTTGAT
CCGGCAAACAAACCACCGCTGGTAGCGGTGGTTTTTTTGTTTGCAAGCAGCAGATTACGCGCAGAAAAAA
AGGATCTCAAGAAGATCCTTTGATCTTTTCTACGGGGTCTGACGCTCAGTGGAACGAAAACTCACGTTAA
GGGATTTTGGTCATGAGATTATCAAAAAGGATCTTCACCTAGATCCTTTTAAATTAAAAATGAAGTTTTA
AATCAATCTAAAGTATATATGAGTAAACTTGGTCTGACAGTTACCAATGCTTAATCAGTGAGGCACCTAT
CTCAGCGATCTGTCTATTTCGTTCATCCATAGTTGCCTGACTCCCCGTCGTGTAGATAACTACGATACGG
GAGGGCTTACCATCTGGCCCCAGTGCTGCAATGATACCGCGAGACCCACGCTCACCGGCTCCAGATTTAT
CAGCAATAAACCAGCCAGCCGGAAGGGCCGAGCGCAGAAGTGGTCCTGCAACTTTATCCGCCTCCATCCA
GTCTATTAATTGTTGCCGGGAAGCTAGAGTAAGTAGTTCGCCAGTTAATAGTTTGCGCAACGTTGTTGCC
ATTGCTACAGGCATCGTGGTGTCACGCTCGTCGTTTGGTATGGCTTCATTCAGCTCCGGTTCCCAACGAT
CAAGGCGAGTTACATGATCCCCCATGTTGTGCAAAAAAGCGGTTAGCTCCTTCGGTCCTCCGATCGTTGT
CAGAAGTAAGTTGGCCGCAGTGTTATCACTCATGGTTATGGCAGCACTGCATAATTCTCTTACTGTCATG
CCATCCGTAAGATGCTTTTCTGTGACTGGTGAGTACTCAACCAAGTCATTCTGAGAATAGTGTATGCGGC
GACCGAGTTGCTCTTGCCCGGCGTCAATACGGGATAATACCGCGCCACATAGCAGAACTTTAAAAGTGCT
CATCATTGGAAAACGTTCTTCGGGGCGAAAACTCTCAAGGATCTTACCGCTGTTGAGATCCAGTTCGATG
TAACCCACTCGTGCACCCAACTGATCTTCAGCATCTTTTACTTTCACCAGCGTTTCTGGGTGAGCAAAAA
CAGGAAGGCAAAATGCCGCAAAAAAGGGAATAAGGGCGACACGGAAATGTTGAATACTCATACTCTTCCT
TTTTCAATATTATTGAAGCATTTATCAGGGTTATTGTCTCATGAGCGGATACATATTTGAATGTATTTAG
AAAAATAAACAAATAGGGGTTCCGCGCACATTTCCCCGAAAAGTGCCACCTGACGTCGACGGATCGGGAG
ATCTCCCGATCCCCTATGGTGCACTCTCAGTACAATCTGCTCTGATGCCGCATAGTTAAGCCAGTATCTG
CTCCCTGCTTGTGTGTTGGAGGTCGCTGAGTAGTGCGCGAGCAAAATTTAAGCTACAACAAGGCAAGGCT
TGACCGACAATTGCATGAAGAATCTGCTTAGGGTTAGGCGTTTTGCGCTGCTTCGCGATGTACGGGCCAG
ATATACGCGTTGACATTGATTATTGACTAGGCTTTTGCAAAAAGCTTTGCAAAGATGGATAAAGTTTTAA
ACAGAGAGGAATCTTTGCAGCTAATGGACCTTCTAGGTCTTGAAAGGAGTGGGAATT
