>Addgene plasmid #155851 | PRPF40A | depositor partial sequence | sequence record 301254 | Insert Sequence
ATGAAACGAAAAGAATCTGCATTTAAGAGTATGTTAAAACAAGCTGCTCCTCCGATAGAATTGGATGCTG
TCTGGGAAGATATCCGTGAGAGATTTGTAAAAGAGCCAGCATTTGAGGACATAACTCTAGAATCTGAAAG
AAAACGAATATTTAAAGATTTTATGCATGTGCTTGAGCATGAATGTCAGCATCATCATTCAAAGAACAAG
AAACATTCTAAGAAATCTAAAAAACATCATAGGAAACGTTCCCGCTCTCGATCGGGGTCAGATTCAGATG
ATGATGATAGCCATTCAAAGAAAAAAAGACAGCGATCAGAGTCTCGTTCTGCTTCAGAACATTCTTCTAG
TGCAGAGTCTGAGAGAAGTTATAAAAAGTCAAAAAAGCATAAGAAGAAAAGTAAGAAGAGGAGACATAAA
TCTGACTCTCCAGAATCCGATGCTGAGCGAGAGAAGGATAAAAAAGAAAAAGATCGGGAAAGTGAAAAAG
ACAGAACTAGACAAAGATCAGAATCAAAACACAAATCGCCTAAGAAAAAGACTGGAAAGGATTCTGGTAA
TTGGGATACTTCTGGCAGCGAACTGAGTGAAGGGGAATTGGAAAAGCGCAGAAGAACCCTTTTGGAGCAA
CTGGATGATGATCAATAA
